>Addgene plasmid #105777 | pKK-mEGFP-TEV | depositor full sequence | sequence record 200333 | pKK-mEGFP-TEV sequence 5903 bps
GACGGATCGGGAGATCTCCCGATCCCCTATGGTGCACTCTCAGTACAATCTGCTCTGATGCCGCATAGTT
AAGCCAGTATCTGCTCCCTGCTTGTGTGTTGGAGGTCGCTGAGTAGTGCGCGAGCAAAATTTAAGCTACA
ACAAGGCAAGGCTTGACCGACAATTGCATGAAGAATCTGCTTAGGGTTAGGCGTTTTGCGCTGCTTCGCG
ATGTACGGGCCAGATATACGCGTTGACATTGATTATTGACTAGTTATTAATAGTAATCAATTACGGGGTC
ATTAGTTCATAGCCCATATATGGAGTTCCGCGTTACATAACTTACGGTAAATGGCCCGCCTGGCTGACCG
CCCAACGACCCCCGCCCATTGACGTCAATAATGACGTATGTTCCCATAGTAACGCCAATAGGGACTTTCC
ATTGACGTCAATGGGTGGAGTATTTACGGTAAACTGCCCACTTGGCAGTACATCAAGTGTATCATATGCC
AAGTACGCCCCCTATTGACGTCAATGACGGTAAATGGCCCGCCTGGCATTATGCCCAGTACATGACCTTA
TGGGACTTTCCTACTTGGCAGTACATCTACGTATTAGTCATCGCTATTACCATGGTGATGCGGTTTTGGC
AGTACATCAATGGGCGTGGATAGCGGTTTGACTCACGGGGATTTCCAAGTCTCCACCCCATTGACGTCAA
TGGGAGTTTGTTTTGGCACCAAAATCAACGGGACTTTCCAAAATGTCGTAACAACTCCGCCCCATTGACG
CAAATGGGCGGTAGGCGTGTACGGTGGGAGGTCTATATAAGCAGAGCTCTCCCTATCAGTGATAGAGATC
TCCCTATCAGTGATAGAGATCGTCGACGAGCTCGTTTAGTGAACCGTCAGATCGCCTGGAGACGCCATCC
ACGCTGTTTTGACCTCCATAGAAGACACCGGGACCGATCCAGCCTCCGGACTCTAGCGTTTAAACTTAAG
CTTGGTACCATGGTGAGCAAGGGCGAGGAGCTGTTCACCGGGGTGGTGCCCATCCTGGTCGAGCTGGACG
GCGACGTAAACGGCCACAAGTTCAGCGTGTCCGGCGAGGGCGAGGGCGATGCCACCTACGGCAAGCTGAC
CCTGAAGTTCATCTGCACCACCGGCAAGCTGCCCGTGCCCTGGCCCACCCTCGTGACCACCCTGACCTAC
GGCGTGCAGTGCTTCAGCCGCTACCCCGACCACATGAAGCAGCACGACTTCTTCAAGTCCGCCATGCCCG
AAGGCTACGTCCAGGAGCGCACCATCTTCTTCAAGGACGACGGCAACTACAAGACCCGCGCCGAGGTGAA
GTTCGAGGGCGACACCCTGGTGAACCGCATCGAGCTGAAGGGCATCGACTTCAAGGAGGACGGCAACATC
CTGGGGCACAAGCTGGAGTACAACTACAACAGCCACAACGTCTATATCATGGCCGACAAGCAGAAGAACG
GCATCAAGGTGAACTTCAAGATCCGCCACAACATCGAGGACGGCAGCGTGCAGCTCGCCGACCACTACCA
GCAGAACACCCCCATCGGCGACGGCCCCGTGCTGCTGCCCGACAACCACTACCTGAGCACCCAGTCCAAG
CTGAGCAAAGACCCCAACGAGAAGCGCGATCACATGGTCCTGCTGGAGTTCGTGACCGCCGCCGGGATCA
CTCTCGGCATGGACGAGCTGTACAAGGGATCCGAAAACCTGTACTTCCAAGGAACCGGTGGTCACCTGTA
CAATCGATCCTGCAGGAGCTAGCGAGAATTTGTATTTTCAGGGTGATATCCAGCACAGTGGCGGCCGCTC
GAGTCTAGAGGGCCCGTTTAAACCCGCTGATCAGCCTCGACTGTGCCTTCTAGTTGCCAGCCATCTGTTG
TTTGCCCCTCCCCCGTGCCTTCCTTGACCCTGGAAGGTGCCACTCCCACTGTCCTTTCCTAATAAAATGA
GGAAATTGCATCGCATTGTCTGAGTAGGTGTCATTCTATTCTGGGGGGTGGGGTGGGGCAGGACAGCAAG
GGGGAGGATTGGGAAGACAATAGCAGGCATGCTGGGGATGCGGTGGGCTCTATGGCTTCTGAGGCGGAAA
GAACCAGCTGGGGCTCTAGGGGGTATCCCC
[124 nt withheld, positions 2131-2254]
C
[91 nt withheld, positions 2256-2346]
AGGGTGATGGTTCACGTACCTAGAAGTTCCTATTCCGAAGTTCCTATTCTCTAGAAAGTATAGGAACTTC
CTTGGCCAAAAAGCCTGAACTCACCGCGACGTCTGTCGAGAAGTTTCTGATCGAAAAGTTCGACAGCGTC
TCCGACCTGATGCAGCTCTCGGAGGGCGAAGAATCTCGTGCTTTCAGCTTCGATGTAGGAGGGCGTGGAT
ATGTCCTGCGGGTAAATAGCTGCGCCGATGGTTTCTACAAAGATCGTTATGTTTATCGGCACTTTGCATC
GGCCGCGCTCCCGATTCCGGAAGTGCTTGACATTGGGGAATTCAGCGAGAGCCTGACCTATTGCATCTCC
CGCCGTGCACAGGGTGTCACGTTGCAAGACCTGCCTGAAACCGAACTGCCCGCTGTTCTGCAGCCGGTCG
CGGAGGCCATGGATGCGATCGCTGCGGCCGATCTTAGCCAGACGAGCGGGTTCGGCCCATTCGGACCGCA
AGGAATCGGTCAATACACTACATGGCGTGATTTCATATGCGCGATTGCTGATCCCCATGTGTATCACTGG
CAAACTGTGATGGACGACACCGTCAGTGCGTCCGTCGCGCAGGCTCTCGATGAGCTGATGCTTTGGGCCG
AGGACTGCCCCGAAGTCCGGCACCTCGTGCACGCGGATTTCGGCTCCAACAATGTCCTGACGGACAATGG
CCGCATAACAGCGGTCATTGACTGGAGCGAGGCGATGTTCGGGGATTCCCAATACGAGGTCGCCAACATC
TTCTTCTGGAGGCCGTGGTTGGCTTGTATGGAGCAGCAGACGCGCTACTTCGAGCGGAGGCATCCGGAGC
TTGCAGGATCGCCGCGGCTCCGGGCGTATATGCTCCGCATTGGTCTTGACCAACTCTATCAGAGCTTGGT
TGACGGCAATTTCGATGATGCAGCTTGGGCGCAGGGTCGATGCGACGCAATCGTCCGATCCGGAGCCGGG
ACTGTCGGGCGTACACAAATCGCCCGCAGAAGCGCGGCCGTCTGGACCGATGGCTGTGTAGAAGTACTCG
CCGATAGTGGAAACCGACGCCCCAGCACTCGTCCGAGGGCAAAGGAATAGCACGTACTACGAGATTTCGA
TTCCACCGCCGCCTTCTATGAAAGGTTGGGCTTCGGAATCGTTTTCCGGGACGCCGGCTGGATGATCCTC
CAGCGCGGGGATCTCATGCTGGAGTTCTTCGCCCACCCCAACTTGTTTATTGCAGCTTATAATGGTTACA
AATAAAGCAATAGCATCACAAATTTCACAAATAAAGCATTTTTTTCACTGCATTCTAGTTGTGGTTTGTC
CAAACTCATCAATGTATCTTATCATGTCTGTATACCGTCGACCTCTAGCTAGAGCTTGGCGTAATCATGG
TCATAGCTGTTTCCTGTGTGAAATTGTTATCCGCTCACAATTCCACACAACATACGAGCCGGAAGCATAA
AGTGTAAAGCCTGGGGTGCCTAATGAGTGAGCTAACTCACATTAATTGCGTTGCGCTCACTGCCCGCTTT
CCAGTCGGGAAACCTGTCGTGCCAGCTGCATTAATGAATCGGCCAACGCGCGGGGAGAGGCGGTTTGCGT
ATTGGGCGCTCTTCCGCTTCCTCGCTCACTGACTCGCTGCGCTCGGTCGTTCGGCTGCGGCGAGCGGTAT
CAGCTCACTCAAAGGCGGTAATACGGTTATCCACAGAATCAGGGGATAACGCAGGAAAGAACATGTGAGC
AAAAGGCCAGCAAAAGGCCAGGAACCGTAAAAAGGCCGCGTTGCTGGCGTTTTTCCATAGGCTCCGCCCC
CCTGACGAGCATCACAAAAATCGACGCTCAAGTCAGAGGTGGCGAAACCCGACAGGACTATAAAGATACC
AGGCGTTTCCCCCTGGAAGCTCCCTCGTGCGCTCTCCTGTTCCGACCCTGCCGCTTACCGGATACCTGTC
CGCCTTTCTCCCTTCGGGAAGCGTGGCGCTTTCTCATAGCTCACGCTGTAGGTATCTCAGTTCGGTGTAG
GTCGTTCGCTCCAAGCTGGGCTGTGTGCACGAACCCCCCGTTCAGCCCGACCGCTGCGCCTTATCCGGTA
ACTATCGTCTTGAGTCCAACCCGGTAAGACACGACTTATCGCCACTGGCAGCAGCCACTGGTAACAGGAT
TAGCAGAGCGAGGTATGTAGGCGGTGCTACAGAGTTCTTGAAGTGGTGGCCTAACTACGGCTACACTAGA
AGAACAGTATTTGGTATCTGCGCTCTGCTGAAGCCAGTTACCTTCGGAAAAAGAGTTGGTAGCTCTTGAT
CCGGCAAACAAACCACCGCTGGTAGCGGTGGTTTTTTTGTTTGCAAGCAGCAGATTACGCGCAGAAAAAA
AGGATCTCAAGAAGATCCTTTGATCTTTTCTACGGGGTCTGACGCTCAGTGGAACGAAAACTCACGTTAA
GGGATTTTGGTCATGAGATTATCAAAAAGGATCTTCACCTAGATCCTTTTAAATTAAAAATGAAGTTTTA
AATCAATCTAAAGTATATATGAGTAAACTTGGTCTGACAGTTACCAATGCTTAATCAGTGAGGCACCTAT
CTCAGCGATCTGTCTATTTCGTTCATCCATAGTTGCCTGACTCCCCGTCGTGTAGATAACTACGATACGG
GAGGGCTTACCATCTGGCCCCAGTGCTGCAATGATACCGCGAGACCCACGCTCACCGGCTCCAGATTTAT
CAGCAATAAACCAGCCAGCCGGAAGGGCCGAGCGCAGAAGTGGTCCTGCAACTTTATCCGCCTCCATCCA
GTCTATTAATTGTTGCCGGGAAGCTAGAGTAAGTAGTTCGCCAGTTAATAGTTTGCGCAACGTTGTTGCC
ATTGCTACAGGCATCGTGGTGTCACGCTCGTCGTTTGGTATGGCTTCATTCAGCTCCGGTTCCCAACGAT
CAAGGCGAGTTACATGATCCCCCATGTTGTGCAAAAAAGCGGTTAGCTCCTTCGGTCCTCCGATCGTTGT
CAGAAGTAAGTTGGCCGCAGTGTTATCACTCATGGTTATGGCAGCACTGCATAATTCTCTTACTGTCATG
CCATCCGTAAGATGCTTTTCTGTGACTGGTGAGTACTCAACCAAGTCATTCTGAGAATAGTGTATGCGGC
GACCGAGTTGCTCTTGCCCGGCGTCAATACGGGATAATACCGCGCCACATAGCAGAACTTTAAAAGTGCT
CATCATTGGAAAACGTTCTTCGGGGCGAAAACTCTCAAGGATCTTACCGCTGTTGAGATCCAGTTCGATG
TAACCCACTCGTGCACCCAACTGATCTTCAGCATCTTTTACTTTCACCAGCGTTTCTGGGTGAGCAAAAA
CAGGAAGGCAAAATGCCGCAAAAAAGGGAATAAGGGCGACACGGAAATGTTGAATACTCATACTCTTCCT
TTTTCAATATTATTGAAGCATTTATCAGGGTTATTGTCTCATGAGCGGATACATATTTGAATGTATTTAG
AAAAATAAACAAATAGGGGTTCCGCGCACATTTCCCCGAAAAGTGCCACCTGACGTC
Features (pLannotate 1.2.2; 22 found; start..end, strand, type, name):
     28..80      -  misc_feature   bom (fragment): basis of mobility region from pBR322
    235..614     +  enhancer       CMV enhancer: human cytomegalovirus immediate early enhancer
    615..818     +  promoter       CMV promoter: human cytomegalovirus (CMV) immediate early promoter
    820..839     +  promoter       PLtetO-1 promoter (fragment): modified phage lambda PL promoter with tet operator sites (Lutz and Bujard, 1997)
    841..860     +  promoter       PLtetO-1 promoter (fragment): modified phage lambda PL promoter with tet operator sites (Lutz and Bujard, 1997)
    868..901     +  promoter       TRE3GV promoter (fragment): 3rd-generation Tet-responsive promoter that can be activated by binding of Tet-On® 3G, optimized for retroviral and lentiviral vectors
    990..1706    +  CDS            mEGFP: mEGFP is a basic (constitutively fluorescent) green fluorescent protein published in 2002, derived from Aequorea victoria. It has moderate acid sensitivity.
   1713..1729    +  CDS            TEV site (fragment): tobacco etch virus (TEV) protease recognition and cleavage site
   1861..2085    +  polyA_signal   bGH poly(A) signal: bovine growth hormone polyadenylation signal
   2089..2110    +  promoter       SV40 promoter (fragment): SV40 enhancer and early promoter
   2131..2364    +  rep_origin     f1 ori (fragment) (sequence partly withheld): f1 bacteriophage origin of replication; arrow indicates direction of (+) strand synthesis
   2369..2416    +  protein_bind   FRT: FLP-mediated recombination occurs in the 8-bp core sequence TCTAGAAA (Turan and Bode, 2011). FLP recombinase from the Saccharomyces cerevisiae 2μ plasmid
   2424..3446    +  CDS            HygR: aminoglycoside phosphotransferase from E. coli; aph(4)-Ia; confers resistance to hygromycin
   3456..3581    +  CDS            ble (fragment): BLE_KLEPN - Experimental evidence at protein level: Swiss-Prot protein existence level 1. Binding protein with a strong affinity to the bleomycin family of antibiotics. Binds to CL990; an antimitotic-antibiotic compound. From Klebsiella pneumoniae.
   3576..3697    +  polyA_signal   SV40 poly(A) signal: SV40 polyadenylation signal
   3770..3786    -  protein_bind   lac operator: The lac repressor binds to the lac operator to inhibit transcription in E. coli. This inhibition can be relieved by adding lactose or isopropyl-β-D-thiogalactopyranoside (IPTG). lac repressor encoded by lacI
   3794..3824    -  promoter       lac promoter: promoter for the E. coli lac operon
   3839..3860    -  protein_bind   CAP binding site: CAP binding activates transcription in the presence of cAMP. E. coli catabolite activator protein
   3873..3965    -  CDS            lacI (fragment): lac repressor; lacI; The lac repressor binds to the lac operator to inhibit transcription in E. coli. This inhibition can be relieved by adding lactose or isopropyl-β-D-thiogalactopyranoside (IPTG).
   4148..4736    -  rep_origin     ori: high-copy-number ColE1/pMB1/pBR322/pUC origin of replication
   4907..5767    -  CDS            AmpR: β-lactamase; bla; confers resistance to ampicillin, carbenicillin, and related antibiotics
   5768..5872    -  promoter       AmpR promoter: bla
