>Addgene plasmid #105777 | pKK-mEGFP-TEV | addgene full sequence | sequence record 203366 | Addgene NGS Result
GGGAGATCTCCCGATCCCCTATGGTGCACTCTCAGTACAATCTGCTCTGATGCCGCATAGTTAAGCCAGT
ATCTGCTCCCTGCTTGTGTGTTGGAGGTCGCTGAGTAGTGCGCGAGCAAAATTTAAGCTACAACAAGGCA
AGGCTTGACCGACAATTGCATGAAGAATCTGCTTAGGGTTAGGCGTTTTGCGCTGCTTCGCGATGTACGG
GCCAGATATACGCGTTGACATTGATTATTGACTAGTTATTAATAGTAATCAATTACGGGGTCATTAGTTC
ATAGCCCATATATGGAGTTCCGCGTTACATAACTTACGGTAAATGGCCCGCCTGGCTGACCGCCCAACGA
CCCCCGCCCATTGACGTCAATAATGACGTATGTTCCCATAGTAACGCCAATAGGGACTTTCCATTGACGT
CAATGGGTGGAGTATTTACGGTAAACTGCCCACTTGGCAGTACATCAAGTGTATCATATGCCAAGTACGC
CCCCTATTGACGTCAATGACGGTAAATGGCCCGCCTGGCATTATGCCCAGTACATGACCTTATGGGACTT
TCCTACTTGGCAGTACATCTACGTATTAGTCATCGCTATTACCATGGTGATGCGGTTTTGGCAGTACATC
AATGGGCGTGGATAGCGGTTTGACTCACGGGGATTTCCAAGTCTCCACCCCATTGACGTCAATGGGAGTT
TGTTTTGGCACCAAAATCAACGGGACTTTCCAAAATGTCGTAACAACTCCGCCCCATTGACGCAAATGGG
CGGTAGGCGTGTACGGTGGGAGGTCTATATAAGCAGAGCTCTCCCTATCAGTGATAGAGATCTCCCTATC
AGTGATAGAGATCGTCGACGAGCTCGTTTAGTGAACCGTCAGATCGCCTGGAGACGCCATCCACGCTGTT
TTGACCTCCATAGAAGACACCGGGACCGATCCAGCCTCCGGACTCTGGCGTTTAAACTTAAGCTTGGTAC
CATGGTGAGCAAGGGCGAGGAGCTGTTCACCGGGGTGGTGCCCATCCTGGTCGAGCTGGACGGCGACGTA
AACGGCCACAAGTTCAGCGTGTCCGGCGAGGGCGAGGGCGATGCCACCTACGGCAAGCTGACCCTGAAGT
TCATCTGCACCACCGGCAAGCTGCCCGTGCCCTGGCCCACCCTCGTGACCACCCTGACCTACGGCGTGCA
GTGCTTCAGCCGCTACCCCGACCACATGAAGCAGCACGACTTCTTCAAGTCCGCCATGCCCGAAGGCTAC
GTCCAGGAGCGCACCATCTTCTTCAAGGACGACGGCAACTACAAGACCCGCGCCGAGGTGAAGTTCGAGG
GCGACACCCTGGTGAACCGCATCGAGCTGAAGGGCATCGACTTCAAGGAGGACGGCAACATCCTGGGGCA
CAAGCTGGAGTACAACTACAACAGCCACAACGTCTATATCATGGCCGACAAGCAGAAGAACGGCATCAAG
GTGAACTTCAAGATCCGCCACAACATCGAGGACGGCAGCGTGCAGCTCGCCGACCACTACCAGCAGAACA
CCCCCATCGGCGACGGCCCCGTGCTGCTGCCCGACAACCACTACCTGAGCACCCAGTCCAAGCTGAGCAA
AGACCCCAACGAGAAGCGCGATCACATGGTCCTGCTGGAGTTCGTGACCGCCGCCGGGATCACTCTCGGC
ATGGACGAGCTGTACAAGGGATCCGAAAACCTGTACTTCCAAGGAACCGGTGGTCACCTGTACAATCGAT
CCTGCAGGAGCTAGCGAGAATTTGTATTTTCAGGGTGATATCCAGCACAGTGGCGGCCGCTCGAGTCTAG
AGGGCCCGTTTAAACCCGCTGATCAGCCTCGACTGTGCCTTCTAGTTGCCAGCCATCTGTTGTTTGCCCC
TCCCCCGTGCCTTCCTTGACCCTGGAAGGTGCCACTCCCACTGTCCTTTCCTAATAAAATGAGGAAATTG
CATCGCATTGTCTGAGTAGGTGTCATTCTATTCTGGGGGGTGGGGTGGGGCAGGACAGCAAGGGGGAGGA
TTGGGAAGACAATAGCAGGCATGCTGGGGATGCGGTGGGCTCTATGGCTTCTGAGGCGGAAAGAACCAGC
TGGGGCTCTAGGGGGTATCCCC
[124 nt withheld, positions 2123-2246]
C
[91 nt withheld, positions 2248-2338]
AGGGTGATGGTTCACGTACCTAGAAGTTCCTATTCCGAAGTTCCTATTCTCTAGAAAGTATAGGAACTTC
CTTGGCCAAAAAGCCTGAACTCACCGCGACGTCTGTCGAGAAGTTTCTGATCGAAAAGTTCGACAGCGTC
TCCGACCTGATGCAGCTCTCGGAGGGCGAAGAATCTCGTGCTTTCAGCTTCGATGTAGGAGGGCGTGGAT
ATGTCCTGCGGGTAAATAGCTGCGCCGATGGTTTCTACAAAGATCGTTATGTTTATCGGCACTTTGCATC
GGCCGCGCTCCCGATTCCGGAAGTGCTTGACATTGGGGAATTCAGCGAGAGCCTGACCTATTGCATCTCC
CGCCGTGCACAGGGTGTCACGTTGCAAGACCTGCCTGAAACCGAACTGCCCGCTGTTCTGCAGCCGGTCG
CGGAGGCCATGGATGCGATCGCTGCGGCCGATCTTAGCCAGACGAGCGGGTTCGGCCCATTCGGACCGCA
AGGAATCGGTCAATACACTACATGGCGTGATTTCATATGCGCGATTGCTGATCCCCATGTGTATCACTGG
CAAACTGTGATGGACGACACCGTCAGTGCGTCCGTCGCGCAGGCTCTCGATGAGCTGATGCTTTGGGCCG
AGGACTGCCCCGAAGTCCGGCACCTCGTGCACGCGGATTTCGGCTCCAACAATGTCCTGACGGACAATGG
CCGCATAACAGCGGTCATTGACTGGAGCGAGGCGATGTTCGGGGATTCCCAATACGAGGTCGCCAACATC
TTCTTCTGGAGGCCGTGGTTGGCTTGTATGGAGCAGCAGACGCGCTACTTCGAGCGGAGGCATCCGGAGC
TTGCAGGATCGCCGCGGCTCCGGGCGTATATGCTCCGCATTGGTCTTGACCAACTCTATCAGAGCTTGGT
TGACGGCAATTTCGATGATGCAGCTTGGGCGCAGGGTCGATGCGACGCAATCGTCCGATCCGGAGCCGGG
ACTGTCGGGCGTACACAAATCGCCCGCAGAAGCGCGGCCGTCTGGACCGATGGCTGTGTAGAAGTACTCG
CCGATAGTGGAAACCGACGCCCCAGCACTCGTCCGAGGGCAAAGGAATAGCACGTACTACGAGATTTCGA
TTCCACCGCCGCCTTCTATGAAAGGTTGGGCTTCGGAATCGTTTTCCGGGACGCCGGCTGGATGATCCTC
CAGCGCGGGGATCTCATGCTGGAGTTCTTCGCCCACCCCAACTTGTTTATTGCAGCTTATAATGGTTACA
AATAAAGCAATAGCATCACAAATTTCACAAATAAAGCATTTTTTTCACTGCATTCTAGTTGTGGTTTGTC
CAAACTCATCAATGTATCTTATCATGTCTGTATACCGTCGACCTCTAGCTAGAGCTTGGCGTAATCATGG
TCATAGCTGTTTCCTGTGTGAAATTGTTATCCGCTCACAATTCCACACAACATACGAGCCGGAAGCATAA
AGTGTAAAGCCTGGGGTGCCTAATGAGTGAGCTAACTCACATTAATTGCGTTGCGCTCACTGCCCGCTTT
CCAGTCGGGAAACCTGTCGTGCCAGCTGCATTAATGAATCGGCCAACGCGCGGGGAGAGGCGGTTTGCGT
ATTGGGCGCTCTTCCGCTTCCTCGCTCACTGACTCGCTGCGCTCGGTCGTTCGGCTGCGGCGAGCGGTAT
CAGCTCACTCAAAGGCGGTAATACGGTTATCCACAGAATCAGGGGATAACGCAGGAAAGAACATGTGAGC
AAAAGGCCAGCAAAAGGCCAGGAACCGTAAAAAGGCCGCGTTGCTGGCGTTTTTCCATAGGCTCCGCCCC
CCTGACGAGCATCACAAAAATCGACGCTCAAGTCAGAGGTGGCGAAACCCGACAGGACTATAAAGATACC
AGGCGTTTCCCCCTGGAAGCTCCCTCGTGCGCTCTCCTGTTCCGACCCTGCCGCTTACCGGATACCTGTC
CGCCTTTCTCCCTTCGGGAAGCGTGGCGCTTTCTCATAGCTCACGCTGTAGGTATCTCAGTTCGGTGTAG
GTCGTTCGCTCCAAGCTGGGCTGTGTGCACGAACCCCCCGTTCAGCCCGACCGCTGCGCCTTATCCGGTA
ACTATCGTCTTGAGTCCAACCCGGTAAGACACGACTTATCGCCACTGGCAGCAGCCACTGGTAACAGGAT
TAGCAGAGCGAGGTATGTAGGCGGTGCTACAGAGTTCTTGAAGTGGTGGCCTAACTACGGCTACACTAGA
AGAACAGTATTTGGTATCTGCGCTCTGCTGAAGCCAGTTACCTTCGGAAAAAGAGTTGGTAGCTCTTGAT
CCGGCAAACAAACCACCGCTGGTAGCGGTGGTTTTTTTGTTTGCAAGCAGCAGATTACGCGCAGAAAAAA
AGGATCTCAAGAAGATCCTTTGATCTTTTCTACGGGGTCTGACGCTCAGTGGAACGAAAACTCACGTTAA
GGGATTTTGGTCATGAGATTATCAAAAAGGATCTTCACCTAGATCCTTTTAAATTAAAAATGAAGTTTTA
AATCAATCTAAAGTATATATGAGTAAACTTGGTCTGACAGTTACCAATGCTTAATCAGTGAGGCACCTAT
CTCAGCGATCTGTCTATTTCGTTCATCCATAGTTGCCTGACTCCCCGTCGTGTAGATAACTACGATACGG
GAGGGCTTACCATCTGGCCCCAGTGCTGCAATGATACCGCGAGACCCACGCTCACCGGCTCCAGATTTAT
CAGCAATAAACCAGCCAGCCGGAAGGGCCGAGCGCAGAAGTGGTCCTGCAACTTTATCCGCCTCCATCCA
GTCTATTAATTGTTGCCGGGAAGCTAGAGTAAGTAGTTCGCCAGTTAATAGTTTGCGCAACGTTGTTGCC
ATTGCTACAGGCATCGTGGTGTCACGCTCGTCGTTTGGTATGGCTTCATTCAGCTCCGGTTCCCAACGAT
CAAGGCGAGTTACATGATCCCCCATGTTGTGCAAAAAAGCGGTTAGCTCCTTCGGTCCTCCGATCGTTGT
CAGAAGTAAGTTGGCCGCAGTGTTATCACTCATGGTTATGGCAGCACTGCATAATTCTCTTACTGTCATG
CCATCCGTAAGATGCTTTTCTGTGACTGGTGAGTACTCAACCAAGTCATTCTGAGAATAGTGTATGCGGC
GACCGAGTTGCTCTTGCCCGGCGTCAATACGGGATAATACCGCGCCACATAGCAGAACTTTAAAAGTGCT
CATCATTGGAAAACGTTCTTCGGGGCGAAAACTCTCAAGGATCTTACCGCTGTTGAGATCCAGTTCGATG
TAACCCACTCGTGCACCCAACTGATCTTCAGCATCTTTTACTTTCACCAGCGTTTCTGGGTGAGCAAAAA
CAGGAAGGCAAAATGCCGCAAAAAAGGGAATAAGGGCGACACGGAAATGTTGAATACTCATACTCTTCCT
TTTTCAATATTATTGAAGCATTTATCAGGGTTATTGTCTCATGAGCGGATACATATTTGAATGTATTTAG
AAAAATAAACAAATAGGGGTTCCGCGCACATTTCCCCGAAAAGTGCCACCTGACGTCGACGGATC
Features (pLannotate 1.2.2; 22 found; start..end, strand, type, name):
     20..72      -  misc_feature   bom (fragment): basis of mobility region from pBR322
    227..606     +  enhancer       CMV enhancer: human cytomegalovirus immediate early enhancer
    607..810     +  promoter       CMV promoter: human cytomegalovirus (CMV) immediate early promoter
    812..831     +  promoter       PLtetO-1 promoter (fragment): modified phage lambda PL promoter with tet operator sites (Lutz and Bujard, 1997)
    833..852     +  promoter       PLtetO-1 promoter (fragment): modified phage lambda PL promoter with tet operator sites (Lutz and Bujard, 1997)
    860..893     +  promoter       TRE3GV promoter (fragment): 3rd-generation Tet-responsive promoter that can be activated by binding of Tet-On® 3G, optimized for retroviral and lentiviral vectors
    982..1698    +  CDS            mEGFP: mEGFP is a basic (constitutively fluorescent) green fluorescent protein published in 2002, derived from Aequorea victoria. It has moderate acid sensitivity.
   1705..1721    +  CDS            TEV site (fragment): tobacco etch virus (TEV) protease recognition and cleavage site
   1853..2077    +  polyA_signal   bGH poly(A) signal: bovine growth hormone polyadenylation signal
   2081..2102    +  promoter       SV40 promoter (fragment): SV40 enhancer and early promoter
   2123..2356    +  rep_origin     f1 ori (fragment) (sequence partly withheld): f1 bacteriophage origin of replication; arrow indicates direction of (+) strand synthesis
   2361..2408    +  protein_bind   FRT: FLP-mediated recombination occurs in the 8-bp core sequence TCTAGAAA (Turan and Bode, 2011). FLP recombinase from the Saccharomyces cerevisiae 2μ plasmid
   2416..3438    +  CDS            HygR: aminoglycoside phosphotransferase from E. coli; aph(4)-Ia; confers resistance to hygromycin
   3448..3573    +  CDS            ble (fragment): BLE_KLEPN - Experimental evidence at protein level: Swiss-Prot protein existence level 1. Binding protein with a strong affinity to the bleomycin family of antibiotics. Binds to CL990; an antimitotic-antibiotic compound. From Klebsiella pneumoniae.
   3568..3689    +  polyA_signal   SV40 poly(A) signal: SV40 polyadenylation signal
   3762..3778    -  protein_bind   lac operator: The lac repressor binds to the lac operator to inhibit transcription in E. coli. This inhibition can be relieved by adding lactose or isopropyl-β-D-thiogalactopyranoside (IPTG). lac repressor encoded by lacI
   3786..3816    -  promoter       lac promoter: promoter for the E. coli lac operon
   3831..3852    -  protein_bind   CAP binding site: CAP binding activates transcription in the presence of cAMP. E. coli catabolite activator protein
   3865..3957    -  CDS            lacI (fragment): lac repressor; lacI; The lac repressor binds to the lac operator to inhibit transcription in E. coli. This inhibition can be relieved by adding lactose or isopropyl-β-D-thiogalactopyranoside (IPTG).
   4140..4728    -  rep_origin     ori: high-copy-number ColE1/pMB1/pBR322/pUC origin of replication
   4899..5759    -  CDS            AmpR: β-lactamase; bla; confers resistance to ampicillin, carbenicillin, and related antibiotics
   5760..5864    -  promoter       AmpR promoter: bla
