[The description below was written by a language model from this plasmid's Addgene catalogue record and pLannotate feature annotations shown in this document.]
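Description:
pKK-mEGFP-TEV is an empty mammalian expression backbone of about 5.9 kb, derived from pcDNA5/FRT/TO and belonging to the pKK vector family. It is designed for tetracycline-regulated expression of a protein of interest fused at its N-terminus to a cleavable green fluorescent tag. In bacteria it is maintained as a high-copy plasmid through a ColE1/pUC-type origin and selected with ampicillin via the AmpR (β-lactamase) cassette. No insert is present. The two annotated sequence records, one from the depositor and one from repository sequencing, are the same length and show the same features, offset by only a few bases.

The expression unit consists of the CMV enhancer and immediate early promoter followed by short tet operator elements, which the annotation software labels as PLtetO-1 and TRE3GV fragments. These make transcription repressible by Tet repressor and inducible with tetracycline in suitable host cells. Downstream lie the mEGFP coding sequence, a TEV protease recognition site, a cloning region and the bGH polyadenylation signal. mEGFP is the A206K variant of EGFP, which has strongly reduced dimerization. The cloning site was optimized for ligation-independent SLIC cloning with universal primers shared across the pKK family, though restriction and ligation cloning is also possible. A coding sequence cloned there is expressed as an mEGFP-TEV fusion whose tag can be removed with TEV protease.

An FRT site sits directly upstream of a hygromycin resistance gene that has no annotated promoter of its own and is followed by an SV40 polyadenylation signal. In the Flp-In system, FLP-mediated recombination places the plasmid at a genomic FRT site, where the hygromycin gene becomes expressed. This allows selection of stable, isogenic cell lines for localization or functional studies of tagged human proteins.
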