Addgene plasmid #105777: pKK-mEGFP-TEV
Purpose: (Empty Backbone) Expression of your protein of interest in fusion with green fluorescent protein at the N-terminus (cleavable by TEV). mEGFP is an EGFP A206K mutant with reduced dimerization (PMID: 11988576,22869113).
Depositing lab: Andrzej Dziembowski. Depositing organization: Polish Academy of Sciences, Institute of Biochemistry and Biophysics. Publication: Versatile approach for functional analysis of human proteins and efficient stable cell line generation using FLP-mediated recombination system. Szczesny RJ, Kowalska K, Klosowska-Kosicka K, Chlebowski A, Owczarek EP, Warkocki Z, Kulinski TM, Adamska D, Affek K, Jedroszkowiak A, Kotrys AV, Tomecki R, Krawczyk PS, Borowski LS, Dziembowski A. PLoS One. 2018 Mar 28;13(3):e0194887. doi: 10.1371/journal.pone.0194887. eCollection 2018. PubMed 29590189.
Backbone
  Vector backbone: pcDNA5/FRT/TO
  Backbone manufacturer: Invitrogen
  Vector type: Mammalian Expression ; Flp-In competent
  Selectable markers: Hygromycin
  Tag / fusion protein: mEGFP-TEV (N terminal on backbone)
Growth in bacteria
  Bacterial resistance: Ampicillin, 100 μg/mL
  Growth temperature: 37°C
  Growth strain: DH5alpha
  Copy number: High Copy
Gene/Insert
  Gene/Insert name: None
  Tag / fusion protein: mEGFP-TEV (N terminal on backbone)
Terms and licenses: Academic/Nonprofit Terms; Industry Terms: Not Available to Industry
Depositor comments: This vector is a member of the pKK vector family. Its cloning site was optimized for the SLIC approach, however, a traditional restriction and ligation based approach is also possible (see Szczesny RJ et al. for detailed protocols; bioRxiv, doi: https://doi.org/10.1101/160101) This vector is a derivate of the pcDNA5/FRT/TO plasmid (Invitrogen) and is suitable for stable cell line generation using the Flp-In system. Transcription of the gene of interest is driven by a tetracycline responsive CMV promoter. A given coding sequence can be cloned into all pKK vectors using just three universal PCR primers and a ligation-independent DNA cloning method. mEGFP is an EGFP mutant (A206K) with vastly reduced dimerization. Also called the true monomeric variant A206K (PMID: 11988576, PMID: 22869113).
How to cite: pKK-mEGFP-TEV was a gift from Andrzej Dziembowski (Addgene plasmid # 105777 ; http://n2t.net/addgene:105777 ; RRID:Addgene_105777)
